Addgene plasmid #15855: pCngA2-ISH
Depositing lab: Peter Mombaerts. Depositing organization: Rockefeller University. Publication: Differential impact of Lhx2 deficiency on expression of class I and class II odorant receptor genes in mouse. Hirota J, Omura M, Mombaerts P. Mol Cell Neurosci. 2007 Apr . 34(4):679-88. 10.1016/j.mcn.2007.01.014 PubMed 17350283.
Backbone
  Vector backbone: pGEM-T Easy
  Backbone manufacturer: promega
  Backbone size w/o insert (bp): 3015
  Vector type: cloning vector
Growth in bacteria
  Bacterial resistance: Ampicillin, 100 μg/mL
  Growth temperature: 37°C
  Growth strain: DH5alpha
  Copy number: High Copy
Gene/Insert
  Gene/Insert name: Cyclic Nucleotide Gated Channel Alpha 2 (alt name: Cnga2)
  Species: M. musculus (mouse)
  Insert size (bp): 956
  GenBank ID: NM_007724
  Entrez Gene: Cnga2 (a.k.a. RP23-233O1.4, Cnca, Cncg4, OCNC1)
  Cloning method: Restriction Enzyme
  Sequencing primers: 5′ M13 reverse, SP6; 3′ M13, T7
Terms and licenses: Academic/Nonprofit Terms; Industry Terms: Not Available to Industry
How to cite: pCngA2-ISH was a gift from Peter Mombaerts (Addgene plasmid # 15855 ; http://n2t.net/addgene:15855 ; RRID:Addgene_15855)
