[The description below was written by a language model from this plasmid's Addgene catalogue record.]
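Description:
pCngA2-ISH is a bacterial cloning plasmid built on the pGEM-T Easy backbone (about 3.0 kb without insert), carrying a 956 bp fragment of the mouse Cnga2 gene, which encodes the cyclic nucleotide-gated channel alpha 2 subunit (also known as OCNC1). The plasmid is maintained at high copy in E. coli and selected with ampicillin. It is classed as a cloning vector only: the record lists no eukaryotic promoter, tag, reporter or mammalian selection marker, so it is not intended for protein expression in cells.

The insert size indicates a partial cDNA fragment rather than a complete coding sequence, although the record does not state which region of the transcript is covered or its orientation in the vector. The sequencing primers listed (SP6 and M13 reverse on one side, T7 and M13 forward on the other) reflect the standard pGEM-T Easy layout, in which opposing SP6 and T7 phage RNA polymerase promoters flank the cloning site. This arrangement allows in vitro transcription of either strand of the insert, yielding antisense riboprobes to detect the mRNA and sense probes as negative controls. Together with the "ISH" suffix in the name, this points to use as a template for in situ hybridization probes, though the record does not state the purpose explicitly. Cnga2 is a component of the olfactory signal transduction pathway, and the associated publication examines odorant receptor gene expression in Lhx2-deficient mice, a context in which such a probe would serve as a marker of olfactory sensory neurons in tissue sections.
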