>Addgene plasmid #15855 | pCngA2-ISH | depositor partial sequence | sequence record 8393 | Author sequence
GCCAAGAAAGTCCTGGAAGAACGGGGTAGGGAGATCCTGATGAAGGAAGGTCTACTGGATGAGAATGAAG
TGGCAGCTAGTATGGAGGTAGATGTTCAGGAGAAGCTGGAGCAGCTGGAGACAAACATGGAGACCTTGTA
CACTCGTTTTGCCCGCCTGCTGGCTGAGTACACTGGAGCCCAGCAGAAGCTCAAACAGCGCATCACAGTG
CTGGAGACCAAGATGAAACAGAACCATGAGGATGATTACCTATCAGATGGGATAAACACCCCTGAGCCAG
CTGTTGCTGAATAGCCATAGGTGCCTGTCCAGCCTTGCTTTGACCCCAGGAGTTAGAAGTGCTGTATAGA
ACTTTACATTTACACACATTATGCTCATGTCCCTCCGAACTCCCAAAGCCTTGCTGAGGCTTAAGGTTTT
GGCTACATCTTGGAGTCCCCTTCCAAGTCCAGCTAACAGCCAAGCTTGTGGATAATGGAGATCATGTGGG
TTGAATTTCTAAGAGCGTGACCTCCTAAGTCTCACAAGGAATCAGAGAATAGCTAAATTGTCCTTCCTGA
GGCTTTTCTGGGACTAGATAACTAGACAGTGTTCTCTGAAGAACACTGTGCACCACAATGCCTGCCTGAC
TCCTTTTAGCTTCTTTATATCGAGTCACTCCCTACTGCATTCTGCCCCAAATACCTTTTTAATGTGTTCT
CTGAACAGCCTGTTTCCATGCACTTGTACACATTTAAGAATTGGCTGCAGACACTGGGCCCCCTACCCTG
CCTCCCAAGGCATGCAAGGTCTGTGAGGGGAGTGGGAAGGTGGGTTTGAGTGTTGGTGCTCAGGGTCATA
CTTCCTTGTCAGACAATGTCACTCTGAGAAGGAGGTGGCTGGCAGCTTTGGCCATCACACCTTATGCACA
CAAGTTCTGAAGAGTTTGTGAAGGCTACTGCTGCATGAGATACTGT
