>Addgene plasmid #15855 | pCngA2-ISH | addgene partial sequence | sequence record 22591 | 15855 with M13F
CCCGACGTCGCATGCTCCCGGCCGCCATGGCGGCCGCGGGAATTCGATTACAGTATCTCATGCAGCAGTA
GCCTTCACAAACTCTTCAGAACTTGTGTGCATAAGGTGTGATGGCCAAAGCTGCCAGCCACCTCCTTCTC
AGAGTGACATTGTCTGACAAGGAAGTATGACCCTGAGCACCAACACTCAAACCCACCTTCCCACTCCCCT
CACAGACCTTGCATGCCTTGGGAGGCAGGGTAGGGGGCCCAGTGTCTGCAGCCAATTCTTAAATGTGTAC
AAGTGCATGGAAACAGGCTGTTCAGAGAACACATTAAAAAGGTATTTGGGGCAGAATGCAGTAGGGAGTG
ACTCGATATAAAGAAGCTAAAAGGAGTCAGGCAGGCATTGTGGTGCACAGTGTTCTTCAGAGAACACTGT
CTAGTTATCTAGTCCCAGAAAAGCCTCAGGAAGGACAATTTAGCTATTCTCTGATTCCTTGTGAGACTTA
GGAGGTCACGCTCTTAGAAATTCAACCCACATGATCTCCATTATCCACAAGCTTGGCTGTTAGCTGGACT
TGGAAGGGGACTCCAAGATGTAGCCAAAACCTTAAGCCTCAGCAAGGCTTTGGGAGTTCGGAGGGACATG
AGCATAATGTGTGTAAATGTAAAGTTCTATACAGCACTTCTAACTCCTGGGGTCAAAGCAAGGCTGGACA
GGCACCTATGGCTATTCAGCAACAGCTGGCTCAGGGGTGTTTATCCCATCTG
